Addgene plasmid #187212: pSBK.012
Purpose: Expresses retron Eco1 ncRNA v35 (long a1/a2, barcode 4 [GTG-CAC]), and Cas1 + Cas2
Depositing lab: Seth Shipman. Depositing organization: J. David Gladstone Institutes. Publication: Recording gene expression order in DNA by CRISPR addition of retron barcodes. Bhattarai-Kline S, Lear SK, Fishman CB, Lopez SC, Lockshin ER, Schubert MG, Nivala J, Church GM, Shipman SL. Nature. 2022 Aug;608(7921):217-225. doi: 10.1038/s41586-022-04994-6. Epub 2022 Jul 27. PubMed 35896746.
Backbone
  Vector backbone: pRSFDuet-1
  Backbone manufacturer: Novagen
  Backbone size w/o insert (bp): 3829
  Total vector size (bp): 5212
  Vector type: Bacterial Expression, Synthetic Biology
Growth in bacteria
  Bacterial resistance: Kanamycin, 50 μg/mL
  Growth temperature: 37°C
  Growth strain: DH5alpha
  Copy number: Unknown
Gene/Insert 1
  Gene/Insert name: Retron Eco1 ncRNA v35 (long a1/a2, barcode 4 [GTG-CAC])
  Species: E. coli
  Insert size (bp): 203
  Promoter: T7/Lac
  Cloning method: Unknown
  Sequencing primers: 5′ CACGCGGTTGGGAATGTAAT; 3′ TATGCGGCCGTGTACAATAC
Gene/Insert 2
  Gene/Insert name: Cas1 + Cas2 (alt name: Cas1+2)
  Species: E. coli
  Insert size (bp): 1204
  Promoter: T7/Lac
  Cloning method: Gibson Cloning
  Sequencing primers: 5′ ATCATCACCACAGCCAGGAT; 3′ ATGTGCTGGCGTTCAAATTTCGCAGC
Terms and licenses: Academic/Nonprofit Terms; Industry Terms: Not Available to Industry
Depositor comments: P35Q mutation in Cas2 insert does not affect plasmid function. Please visit https://doi.org/10.1101/2021.08.11.455990 for bioRxiv preprint.
How to cite: pSBK.012 was a gift from Seth Shipman (Addgene plasmid # 187212 ; http://n2t.net/addgene:187212 ; RRID:Addgene_187212)
