[The description below was written by a language model from this plasmid's Addgene catalogue record and pLannotate feature annotations shown in this document.]
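Description:
pSBK.012 is a bacterial expression plasmid built on the pRSFDuet-1 backbone, a dual-cassette vector for co-expressing two payloads in E. coli. It replicates from the RSF1030 origin, which is compatible with plasmids carrying other common origins, so it can be maintained alongside additional constructs. Selection is by kanamycin through an aminoglycoside phosphotransferase gene. The backbone also carries lacI under its own promoter, supplying the repressor that keeps the T7/lac promoters off until induction with IPTG in a host that provides T7 RNA polymerase.

The plasmid carries two inserts, each recorded as driven by a T7/lac promoter. The first is an engineered retron Eco1 non-coding RNA, version 35, with extended a1/a2 complementary regions and a short barcode designated barcode 4. The automated annotation does not label this small insert, but it identifies a T7 promoter spanning the sequence origin, and the unannotated stretch between it and the second promoter is presumably where the ncRNA lies. The second cassette has an annotated T7 promoter and lac operator followed by E. coli cas1 (ygbT) and cas2 (ygbF), then remnants of the vector's S-tag region and a T7 terminator. The depositor notes a P35Q substitution in Cas2 that does not affect function. No retron reverse transcriptase is listed or annotated, so that enzyme would have to be supplied separately.

In use, the ncRNA is reverse transcribed into barcoded DNA, which the Cas1–Cas2 integrase complex can capture as a spacer in a CRISPR array. According to the associated publication, this supports molecular recording of the order of gene expression events. The small TcR and AmpR promoter fragments in the annotation are likely incidental matches.
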