Features (pLannotate 1.2.2; 17 found; start..end, strand, type, name):
    334..352     +  promoter       T7 promoter: promoter for bacteriophage T7 RNA polymerase
    353..377     +  protein_bind   lac operator: The lac repressor binds to the lac operator to inhibit transcription in E. coli. This inhibition can be relieved by adding lactose or isopropyl-β-D-thiogalactopyranoside (IPTG). lac repressor encoded by lacI
    419..1333    +  CDS            ygbT: CAS1_ECOLI - Also known as cas1. Experimental evidence at protein level: Swiss-Prot protein existence level 1. CRISPR (clustered regularly interspaced short palindromic repeat), is an adaptive immune system that provides protection against mobile genetic elements (viruses, transposable elements and conjugative plasmids) (PubMed:21255106, PubMed:24920831, PubMed:24793649). CRISPR clusters contain sequences complementary to antecedent mobile elements and target invading nucleic acids. CRISPR clusters are transcribed and processed into CRISPR RNA (crRNA). The Cas1-Cas2 complex is involved in CRIS
   1338..1619    +  CDS            ygbF: CAS2_ECOLI - Also known as cas2. Experimental evidence at protein level: Swiss-Prot protein existence level 1. CRISPR (clustered regularly interspaced short palindromic repeat), is an adaptive immune system that provides protection against mobile genetic elements (viruses, transposable elements and conjugative plasmids) (PubMed:21255106, PubMed:24920831, PubMed:24793649). CRISPR clusters contain sequences complementary to antecedent mobile elements and target invading nucleic acids. CRISPR clusters are transcribed and processed into CRISPR RNA (crRNA). The Cas1-Cas2 complex is involved in CRIS
   1749..1790    +  CDS            S-Tag (fragment): affinity and epitope tag derived from pancreatic ribonuclease A
   1820..1837    +  CDS            SET1 (fragment): solubility-enhancement tag derived from T7 phage gene 10B
   1845..1892    +  terminator     T7 terminator: transcription terminator for bacteriophage T7 RNA polymerase
   2056..2113    +  promoter       AmpR promoter (fragment): bla
   2122..2937    -  CDS            KanR: aminoglycoside phosphotransferase; aph(3')-Ia; confers resistance to kanamycin in bacteria or G418 (Geneticin®) in eukaryotes
   2938..3029    -  promoter       AmpR promoter: bla
   3045..3794    -  rep_origin     RSF ori: Plasmids containing the RSF 1030 origin of replication can be propagated in E. coli cells that contain additional plasmids with compatible origins.
   3877..3941    -  CDS            TcR (fragment): tetracycline efflux protein; tet; confers resistance to tetracycline
   3956..3977    -  protein_bind   CAP binding site: CAP binding activates transcription in the presence of cAMP. E. coli catabolite activator protein
   3990..5072    -  CDS            lacI: lac repressor; lacI; The lac repressor binds to the lac operator to inhibit transcription in E. coli. This inhibition can be relieved by adding lactose or isopropyl-β-D-thiogalactopyranoside (IPTG).
   5073..5150    -  promoter       lacI promoter: lacI
   5158..5193    -  CDS            TcR (fragment): tetracycline efflux protein; tet; confers resistance to tetracycline
   5196..2       +  promoter       T7 promoter (across the origin): promoter for bacteriophage T7 RNA polymerase
>Addgene plasmid #187212 | pSBK.012 | addgene full sequence | sequence record 368064 | Addgene NGS Result
GGGCATTTAACTATGATAAGATTCCGTATGCGCACCCTTAGCGAGAGGTTTATCATTAAGGTCAACCTCT
GGATGTTGTTTCGGCATCCTGCATTGAATCTGAGTTACAAGAAAATGGAGAGGTGTGACACACCTCTCCA
CCCGTTTTTTCTGACGTAAGGGTGCGCATACGGAATCTTATCAACTTTCATGAAATCCGCTGCATCACCA
TCATCACCACAGCCAGGATCCGAATTCGAGCTCGGCGCGCCTGCAGGTCGACAAGCTTGCGGCCGCATAA
TGCTTAAGTCGAACAGAAAGTAATCGTATTGTACACGGCCGCATAATCGAAATTAATACGACTCACTATA
GGGGAATTGTGAGCGGATAACAATTCCCCATCTTAGTATATTAGTTAAGTATAAGAAGGAGATATACAAT
GACCTGGCTTCCCCTTAATCCCATTCCACTCAAAGATCGCGTCTCCATGATCTTTCTGCAATATGGGCAG
ATCGATGTAATAGATGGCGCGTTTGTACTTATCGACAAGACAGGGATCCGCACTCATATTCCTGTTGGCT
CGGTTGCCTGCATCATGCTGGAACCTGGTACACGGGTTTCGCATGCAGCTGTACGCCTGGCTGCGCAAGT
TGGAACATTGTTGGTATGGGTGGGGGAAGCGGGCGTTCGTGTTTATGCTTCTGGTCAGCCTGGAGGTGCG
CGTTCAGATAAGCTGCTCTATCAGGCAAAACTTGCTCTGGATGAAGATTTGCGTCTGAAGGTCGTACGTA
AAATGTTTGAACTTCGGTTTGGAGAACCTGCGCCTGCCCGGCGCTCCGTAGAGCAACTCAGAGGTATAGA
AGGCAGTCGCGTGCGGGCAACCTACGCACTTCTGGCGAAGCAATACGGCGTGACATGGAATGGACGTCGC
TACGATCCGAAAGACTGGGAAAAGGGCGATACGATCAACCAATGCATTAGCGCTGCAACTTCCTGTTTAT
ACGGCGTAACTGAAGCGGCGATACTTGCAGCTGGTTATGCACCAGCTATTGGGTTTGTGCATACAGGAAA
GCCTCTTTCCTTTGTTTACGATATTGCAGACATCATTAAATTTGACACTGTTGTACCGAAAGCTTTTGAG
ATAGCGCGTCGTAACCCTGGTGAGCCGGACCGGGAAGTCCGTTTGGCGTGCAGGGATATTTTTCGCAGTA
GTAAAACATTAGCCAAATTGATTCCGCTTATAGAGGACGTGCTTGCCGCTGGAGAAATACAACCGCCGGC
CCCACCTGAAGATGCACAGCCTGTTGCCATTCCGCTTCCTGTTTCACTGGGAGATGCAGGCCATCGGAGT
AGCTGAAATGAGTATGTTGGTCGTGGTCACTGAAAATGTACCTCAGCGCTTACGAGGCAGATTAGCCATC
TGGTTGTTGGAGGTACGTGCAGGGGTATATGTAGGTGATGTATCCGCAAAAATTCGTGAAATGATCTGGG
AACAAATAGCTGGACTGGCGGAAGAAGGCAATGTAGTGATGGCATGGGCAACGAATACAGAAACGGGATT
TGAGTTCCAGACATTTGGGTTAAACAGGCGTACCCCGGTAGATTTGGATGGTTTAAGGTTGGTGTCTTTT
TTACCTGTTTGAGCGGCCGCACTCGAGTCTGGTAAAGAAACCGCTGCTGCGAAATTTGAACGCCAGCACA
TTATGGCAGATCTCAATTGGATATCGGCCGGCCACGCGATCGCTGACGTCGGTACCCTCGAGTCTGGTAA
AGAAACCGCTGCTGCGAAATTTGAACGCCAGCACATGGACTCGTCTACTAGCGCAGCTTAATTAACCTAG
GCTGCTGCCACCGCTGAGCAATAACTAGCATAACCCCTTGGGGCCTCTAAACGGGTCTTGAGGGGTTTTT
TGCTGAAACCTCAGGCATTTGAGAAGCACACGGTCACACTGCTTCCGGTAGTCAATAAACCGGTAAACCA
GCAATAGACATAAGCGGCTATTTAACGACCCTGCCCTGAACCGACGACAAGCTGACGACCGGGTCTCCGC
AAGTGGCACTTTTCGGGGAAATGTGCGCGGAACCCCTATTTGTTTATTTTTCTAAATACATTCAAATATG
TATCCGCTCATGAATTAATTCTTAGAAAAACTCATCGAGCATCAAATGAAACTGCAATTTATTCATATCA
GGATTATCAATACCATATTTTTGAAAAAGCCGTTTCTGTAATGAAGGAGAAAACTCACCGAGGCAGTTCC
ATAGGATGGCAAGATCCTGGTATCGGTCTGCGATTCCGACTCGTCCAACATCAATACAACCTATTAATTT
CCCCTCGTCAAAAATAAGGTTATCAAGTGAGAAATCACCATGAGTGACGACTGAATCCGGTGAGAATGGC
AAAAGTTTATGCATTTCTTTCCAGACTTGTTCAACAGGCCAGCCATTACGCTCGTCATCAAAATCACTCG
CATCAACCAAACCGTTATTCATTCGTGATTGCGCCTGAGCGAGACGAAATACGCGGTCGCTGTTAAAAGG
ACAATTACAAACAGGAATCGAATGCAACCGGCGCAGGAACACTGCCAGCGCATCAACAATATTTTCACCT
GAATCAGGATATTCTTCTAATACCTGGAATGCTGTTTTCCCGGGGATCGCAGTGGTGAGTAACCATGCAT
CATCAGGAGTACGGATAAAATGCTTGATGGTCGGAAGAGGCATAAATTCCGTCAGCCAGTTTAGTCTGAC
CATCTCATCTGTAACATCATTGGCAACGCTACCTTTGCCATGTTTCAGAAACAACTCTGGCGCATCGGGC
TTCCCATACAATCGATAGATTGTCGCACCTGATTGCCCGACATTATCGCGAGCCCATTTATACCCATATA
AATCAGCATCCATGTTGGAATTTAATCGCGGCCTAGAGCAAGACGTTTCCCGTTGAATATGGCTCATACT
CTTCCTTTTTCAATATTATTGAAGCATTTATCAGGGTTATTGTCTCATGAGCGGATACATATTTGAATGT
ATTTAGAAAAATAAACAAATAGGCATGCAGCGCTCTTCCGCTTCCTCGCTCACTGACTCGCTACGCTCGG
TCGTTCGACTGCGGCGAGCGGTGTCAGCTCACTCAAAAGCGGTAATACGGTTATCCACAGAATCAGGGGA
TAAAGCCGGAAAGAACATGTGAGCAAAAAGCAAAGCACCGGAAGAAGCCAACGCCGCAGGCGTTTTTCCA
TAGGCTCCGCCCCCCTGACGAGCATCACAAAAATCGACGCTCAAGCCAGAGGTGGCGAAACCCGACAGGA
CTATAAAGATACCAGGCGTTTCCCCCTGGAAGCTCCCTCGTGCGCTCTCCTGTTCCGACCCTGCCGCTTA
CCGGATACATGTCCGCCTTTCTCCCTTCGGGAAGCGTGGCGCTTTCTCATAGCTCACGCTGTTGGTATCT
CAGTTCGGTGTAGGTCGTTCGCTCCAAGCTGGGCTGTGTGCACGAACCCCCCGTTCAGCCCGACCGCTGC
GCCTTATCCGGTAACTATCGTCTTGAGTCCAACCCGGTAAGACACGACTTATCGCCACTGGCAGCAGCCA
TTGGTAACTGATTTAGAGGACTTTGTCTTGAAGTTATGCACCTGTTAAGGCTAAACTGAAAGAACAGATT
TTGGTGAGTGCGGTCCTCCAACCCACTTACCTTGGTTCAAAGAGTTGGTAGCTCAGCGAACCTTGAGAAA
ACCACCGTTGGTAGCGGTGGTTTTTCTTTATTTATGAGATGATGAATCAATCGGTCTATCAAGTCAACGA
ACAGCTATTCCGTTACTCTAGATTTCAGTGCAATTTATCTCTTCAAATGTAGCACCTGAAGTCAGCCCCA
TACGATATAAGTTGTAATTCTCATGTTAGTCATGCCCCGCGCCCACCGGAAGGAGCTGACTGGGTTGAAG
GCTCTCAAGGGCATCGGTCGAGATCCCGGTGCCTAATGAGTGAGCTAACTTACATTAATTGCGTTGCGCT
CACTGCCCGCTTTCCAGTCGGGAAACCTGTCGTGCCAGCTGCATTAATGAATCGGCCAACGCGCGGGGAG
AGGCGGTTTGCGTATTGGGCGCCAGGGTGGTTTTTCTTTTCACCAGTGAGACGGGCAACAGCTGATTGCC
CTTCACCGCCTGGCCCTGAGAGAGTTGCAGCAAGCGGTCCACGCTGGTTTGCCCCAGCAGGCGAAAATCC
TGTTTGATGGTGGTTAACGGCGGGATATAACATGAGCTGTCTTCGGTATCGTCGTATCCCACTACCGAGA
TGTCCGCACCAACGCGCAGCCCGGACTCGGTAATGGCGCGCATTGCGCCCAGCGCCATCTGATCGTTGGC
AACCAGCATCGCAGTGGGAACGATGCCCTCATTCAGCATTTGCATGGTTTGTTGAAAACCGGACATGGCA
CTCCAGTCGCCTTCCCGTTCCGCTATCGGCTGAATTTGATTGCGAGTGAGATATTTATGCCAGCCAGCCA
GACGCAGACGCGCCGAGACAGAACTTAATGGGCCCGCTAACAGCGCGATTTGCTTGTGACCCAATGCGAC
CAGATGCTCCACGCCCAGTCGCGTACCGTCTTCATGGGAGAAAATAATACTGTTGATGGGTGTCTGGTCA
GAGACATCAAGAAATAACGCCGGAACATTAGTGCAGGCAGCTTCCACAGCAATGGCATCCTGGTCATCCA
GCGGATAGTTAATGATCAGCCCACTGACGCGTTGCGCGAGAAGATTGTGCACCACCGCTTTACAGGCTTC
GACGCCGCTTCGTTCTACCATCGACACCACCACGCTGGCACCCAGTTGATCGGCGCGAGATTTAATCGCC
GCGACAATTTGCGACGGCGCGTGCAGGGCCAGACTGGAGGTGGCAACGCCAATCAGCAACGACTGTTTGC
CCGCCAGTTGTTGTGCCACGCGGTTGGGAATGTAATTCAGCTCCGCCATCGCCGCTTCCACTTTTTCCCG
CGTTTTCGCAGAAACGTGGCTGGCCTGGTTCACCACGCGGGAAACGGTCTGATAAGAGACACCGGCATAC
TCTGCGACATCGTATAACGTTACTGGTTTCACATTCACCACCCTGAATTGACTCTCTTCCGGGCGCTATC
ATGCCATACCGCGAAAGGTTTTGCGCCATTCGATGGTGTCCGGGATCTCGACGCTCTCCCTTATGCGACT
CCTGCATTAGGAAATTAATACGACTCACTATA
